>Addgene plasmid #239242 | LentiCRISPR-B_sgRNA-RMP24 (pAVA3555) | addgene full sequence | sequence record 478414 | Addgene NGS Result
TTAATGTAGTCTTATGCAATACTCTTGTAGTCTTGCAACATGGTAACGATGAGTTAGCAACATGCCTTAC
AAGGAGAGAAAAAGCACCGTGCATGCCGATTGGTGGAAGTAAGGTGGTACGATCGTGCCTTATTAGGAAG
GCAACAGACGGGTCTGACATGGATTGGACGAACCACTGAATTGCCGCATTGCAGAGATATTGTATTTAAG
TGCCTAGCTCGATACATAAACGGGTCTCTCTGGTTAGACCAGATCTGAGCCTGGGAGCTCTCTGGCTAAC
TAGGGAACCCACTGCTTAAGCCTCAATAAAGCTTGCCTTGAGTGCTTCAAGTAGTGTGTGCCCGTCTGTT
GTGTGACTCTGGTAACTAGAGATCCCTCAGACCCTTTTAGTCAGTGTGGAAAATCTCTAGCAGTGGCGCC
CGAACAGGGACTTGAAAGCGAAAGGGAAACCAGAGGAGCTCTCTCGACGCAGGACTCGGCTTGCTGAAGC
GCGCACGGCAAGAGGCGAGGGGCGGCGACTGGTGAGTACGCCAAAAATTTTGACTAGCGGAGGCTAGAAG
GAGAGAGATGGGTGCGAGAGCGTCAGTATTAAGCGGGGGAGAATTAGATCGCGATGGGAAAAAATTCGGT
TAAGGCCAGGGGGAAAGAAAAAATATAAATTAAAACATATAGTATGGGCAAGCAGGGAGCTAGAACGATT
CGCAGTTAATCCTGGCCTGTTAGAAACATCAGAAGGCTGTAGACAAATACTGGGACAGCTACAACCATCC
CTTCAGACAGGATCAGAAGAACTTAGATCATTATATAATACAGTAGCAACCCTCTATTGTGTGCATCAAA
GGATAGAGATAAAAGACACCAAGGAAGCTTTAGACAAGATAGAGGAAGAGCAAAACAAAAGTAAGACCAC
CGCACAGCAAGCGGCCGCTGATCTTCAGACCTGGAGGAGGAGATATGAGGGACAATTGGAGAAGTGAATT
ATATAAATATAAAGTAGTAAAAATTGAACCATTAGGAGTAGCACCCACCAAGGCAAAGAGAAGAGTGGTG
CAGAGAGAAAAAAGAGCAGTGGGAATAGGAGCTTTGTTCCTTGGGTTCTTGGGAGCAGCAGGAAGCACTA
TGGGCGCAGCGTCAATGACGCTGACGGTACAGGCCAGACAATTATTGTCTGGTATAGTGCAGCAGCAGAA
CAATTTGCTGAGGGCTATTGAGGCGCAACAGCATCTGTTGCAACTCACAGTCTGGGGCATCAAGCAGCTC
CAGGCAAGAATCCTGGCTGTGGAAAGATACCTAAAGGATCAACAGCTCCTGGGGATTTGGGGTTGCTCTG
GAAAACTCATTTGCACCACTGCTGTGCCTTGGAATGCTAGTTGGAGTAATAAATCTCTGGAACAGATTTG
GAATCACACGACCTGGATGGAGTGGGACAGAGAAATTAACAATTACACAAGCTTAATACACTCCTTAATT
GAAGAATCGCAAAACCAGCAAGAAAAGAATGAACAAGAATTATTGGAATTAGATAAATGGGCAAGTTTGT
GGAATTGGTTTAACATAACAAATTGGCTGTGGTATATAAAATTATTCATAATGATAGTAGGAGGCTTGGT
AGGTTTAAGAATAGTTTTTGCTGTACTTTCTATAGTGAATAGAGTTAGGCAGGGATATTCACCATTATCG
TTTCAGACCCACCTCCCAACCCCGAGGGGACCCAGAGAGGGCCTATTTCCCATGATTCCTTCATATTTGC
ATATACGATACAAGGCTGTTAGAGAGATAATTAGAATTAATTTGACTGTAAACACAAAGATATTAGTACA
AAATACGTGACGTAGAAAGTAATAATTTCTTGGGTAGTTTGCAGTTTTAAAATTATGTTTTAAAATGGAC
TATCATATGCTTACCGTAACTTGAAAGTATTTCGATTTCTTGGCTTTATATATCTTGTGGAAAGGACGAA
ACACCGTGGGCCTACACTTCGTCGCAGTTTTAGAGCTAGAAATAGCAAGTTAAAATAAGGCTAGTCCGTT
ATCAACTTGAAAAAGTGGCACCGAGTCGGTGCTTTTTTGAATTCTAGATCTTGAGACAAATGGCAGTATT
CATCCACAATTTTAAAAGAAAAGGGGGGATTGGGGGGTACAGTGCAGGGGAAAGAATAGTAGACATAATA
GCAACAGACATACAAACTAAAGAATTACAAAAACAAATTACAAAAATTCAAAATTTTCGGGTTTATTACA
GGGACAGCAGAGATCCACTTTGGCGCCGGCTCGAGTGGCTCCGGTGCCCGTCAGTGGGCAGAGCGCACAT
CGCCCACAGTCCCCGAGAAGTTGGGGGGAGGGGTCGGCAATTGAACCGGTGCCTAGAGAAGGTGGCGCGG
GGTAAACTGGGAAAGTGATGTCGTGTACTGGCTCCGCCTTTTTCCCGAGGGTGGGGGAGAACCGTATATA
AGTGCAGTAGTCGCCGTGAACGTTCTTTTTCGCAACGGGTTTGCCGCCAGAACACAGGTGTCGTGACGCG
GGATCCGCCACCATGGATTACAAAGACGATGACGATAAGATGGCCCCAAAGAAGAAGCGGAAGGTCGGTA
TCCACGGAGTCCCAGCAGCCGACAAGAAGTACAGCATCGGCCTGGACATCGGCACCAACTCTGTGGGCTG
GGCCGTGATCACCGACGAGTACAAGGTGCCCAGCAAGAAATTCAAGGTGCTGGGCAACACCGACCGGCAC
AGCATCAAGAAGAACCTGATCGGAGCCCTGCTGTTCGACAGCGGCGAAACAGCCGAGGCCACCCGGCTGA
AGAGAACCGCCAGAAGAAGATACACCAGACGGAAGAACCGGATCTGCTATCTGCAAGAGATCTTCAGCAA
CGAGATGGCCAAGGTGGACGACAGCTTCTTCCACAGACTGGAAGAGTCCTTCCTGGTGGAAGAGGATAAG
AAGCACGAGCGGCACCCCATCTTCGGCAACATCGTGGACGAGGTGGCCTACCACGAGAAGTACCCCACCA
TCTACCACCTGAGAAAGAAACTGGTGGACAGCACCGACAAGGCCGACCTGCGGCTGATCTATCTGGCCCT
GGCCCACATGATCAAGTTCCGGGGCCACTTCCTGATCGAGGGCGACCTGAACCCCGACAACAGCGACGTG
GACAAGCTGTTCATCCAGCTGGTGCAGACCTACAACCAGCTGTTCGAGGAAAACCCCATCAACGCCAGCG
GCGTGGACGCCAAGGCCATCCTGTCTGCCAGACTGAGCAAGAGCAGACGGCTGGAAAATCTGATCGCCCA
GCTGCCCGGCGAGAAGAAGAATGGCCTGTTCGGAAACCTGATTGCCCTGAGCCTGGGCCTGACCCCCAAC
TTCAAGAGCAACTTCGACCTGGCCGAGGATGCCAAACTGCAGCTGAGCAAGGACACCTACGACGACGACC
TGGACAACCTGCTGGCCCAGATCGGCGACCAGTACGCCGACCTGTTTCTGGCCGCCAAGAACCTGTCCGA
CGCCATCCTGCTGAGCGACATCCTGAGAGTGAACACCGAGATCACCAAGGCCCCCCTGAGCGCCTCTATG
ATCAAGAGATACGACGAGCACCACCAGGACCTGACCCTGCTGAAAGCTCTCGTGCGGCAGCAGCTGCCTG
AGAAGTACAAAGAGATTTTCTTCGACCAGAGCAAGAACGGCTACGCCGGCTACATTGACGGCGGAGCCAG
CCAGGAAGAGTTCTACAAGTTCATCAAGCCCATCCTGGAAAAGATGGACGGCACCGAGGAACTGCTCGTG
AAGCTGAACAGAGAGGACCTGCTGCGGAAGCAGCGGACCTTCGACAACGGCAGCATCCCCCACCAGATCC
ACCTGGGAGAGCTGCACGCCATTCTGCGGCGGCAGGAAGATTTTTACCCATTCCTGAAGGACAACCGGGA
AAAGATCGAGAAGATCCTGACCTTCCGCATCCCCTACTACGTGGGCCCTCTGGCCAGGGGAAACAGCAGA
TTCGCCTGGATGACCAGAAAGAGCGAGGAAACCATCACCCCCTGGAACTTCGAGGAAGTGGTGGACAAGG
GCGCTTCCGCCCAGAGCTTCATCGAGCGGATGACCAACTTCGATAAGAACCTGCCCAACGAGAAGGTGCT
GCCCAAGCACAGCCTGCTGTACGAGTACTTCACCGTGTATAACGAGCTGACCAAAGTGAAATACGTGACC
GAGGGAATGAGAAAGCCCGCCTTCCTGAGCGGCGAGCAGAAAAAGGCCATCGTGGACCTGCTGTTCAAGA
CCAACCGGAAAGTGACCGTGAAGCAGCTGAAAGAGGACTACTTCAAGAAAATCGAGTGCTTCGACTCCGT
GGAAATCTCCGGCGTGGAAGATCGGTTCAACGCCTCCCTGGGCACATACCACGATCTGCTGAAAATTATC
AAGGACAAGGACTTCCTGGACAATGAGGAAAACGAGGACATTCTGGAAGATATCGTGCTGACCCTGACAC
TGTTTGAGGACAGAGAGATGATCGAGGAACGGCTGAAAACCTATGCCCACCTGTTCGACGACAAAGTGAT
GAAGCAGCTGAAGCGGCGGAGATACACCGGCTGGGGCAGGCTGAGCCGGAAGCTGATCAACGGCATCCGG
GACAAGCAGTCCGGCAAGACAATCCTGGATTTCCTGAAGTCCGACGGCTTCGCCAACAGAAACTTCATGC
AGCTGATCCACGACGACAGCCTGACCTTTAAAGAGGACATCCAGAAAGCCCAGGTGTCCGGCCAGGGCGA
TAGCCTGCACGAGCACATTGCCAATCTGGCCGGCAGCCCCGCCATTAAGAAGGGCATCCTGCAGACAGTG
AAGGTGGTGGACGAGCTCGTGAAAGTGATGGGCCGGCACAAGCCCGAGAACATCGTGATCGAAATGGCCA
GAGAGAACCAGACCACCCAGAAGGGACAGAAGAACAGCCGCGAGAGAATGAAGCGGATCGAAGAGGGCAT
CAAAGAGCTGGGCAGCCAGATCCTGAAAGAACACCCCGTGGAAAACACCCAGCTGCAGAACGAGAAGCTG
TACCTGTACTACCTGCAGAATGGGCGGGATATGTACGTGGACCAGGAACTGGACATCAACCGGCTGTCCG
ACTACGATGTGGACCATATCGTGCCTCAGAGCTTTCTGAAGGACGACTCCATCGACAACAAGGTGCTGAC
CAGAAGCGACAAGAACCGGGGCAAGAGCGACAACGTGCCCTCCGAAGAGGTCGTGAAGAAGATGAAGAAC
TACTGGCGGCAGCTGCTGAACGCCAAGCTGATTACCCAGAGAAAGTTCGACAATCTGACCAAGGCCGAGA
GAGGCGGCCTGAGCGAACTGGATAAGGCCGGCTTCATCAAGAGACAGCTGGTGGAAACCCGGCAGATCAC
AAAGCACGTGGCACAGATCCTGGACTCCCGGATGAACACTAAGTACGACGAGAATGACAAGCTGATCCGG
GAAGTGAAAGTGATCACCCTGAAGTCCAAGCTGGTGTCCGATTTCCGGAAGGATTTCCAGTTTTACAAAG
TGCGCGAGATCAACAACTACCACCACGCCCACGACGCCTACCTGAACGCCGTCGTGGGAACCGCCCTGAT
CAAAAAGTACCCTAAGCTGGAAAGCGAGTTCGTGTACGGCGACTACAAGGTGTACGACGTGCGGAAGATG
ATCGCCAAGAGCGAGCAGGAAATCGGCAAGGCTACCGCCAAGTACTTCTTCTACAGCAACATCATGAACT
TTTTCAAGACCGAGATTACCCTGGCCAACGGCGAGATCCGGAAGCGGCCTCTGATCGAGACAAACGGCGA
AACCGGGGAGATCGTGTGGGATAAGGGCCGGGATTTTGCCACCGTGCGGAAAGTGCTGAGCATGCCCCAA
GTGAATATCGTGAAAAAGACCGAGGTGCAGACAGGCGGCTTCAGCAAAGAGTCTATCCTGCCCAAGAGGA
ACAGCGATAAGCTGATCGCCAGAAAGAAGGACTGGGACCCTAAGAAGTACGGCGGCTTCGACAGCCCCAC
CGTGGCCTATTCTGTGCTGGTGGTGGCCAAAGTGGAAAAGGGCAAGTCCAAGAAACTGAAGAGTGTGAAA
GAGCTGCTGGGGATCACCATCATGGAAAGAAGCAGCTTCGAGAAGAATCCCATCGACTTTCTGGAAGCCA
AGGGCTACAAAGAAGTGAAAAAGGACCTGATCATCAAGCTGCCTAAGTACTCCCTGTTCGAGCTGGAAAA
CGGCCGGAAGAGAATGCTGGCCTCTGCCGGCGAACTGCAGAAGGGAAACGAACTGGCCCTGCCCTCCAAA
TATGTGAACTTCCTGTACCTGGCCAGCCACTATGAGAAGCTGAAGGGCTCCCCCGAGGATAATGAGCAGA
AACAGCTGTTTGTGGAACAGCACAAGCACTACCTGGACGAGATCATCGAGCAGATCAGCGAGTTCTCCAA
GAGAGTGATCCTGGCCGACGCTAATCTGGACAAAGTGCTGTCCGCCTACAACAAGCACCGGGATAAGCCC
ATCAGAGAGCAGGCCGAGAATATCATCCACCTGTTTACCCTGACCAATCTGGGAGCCCCTGCCGCCTTCA
AGTACTTTGACACCACCATCGACCGGAAGAGGTACACCAGCACCAAAGAGGTGCTGGACGCCACCCTGAT
CCACCAGAGCATCACCGGCCTGTACGAGACACGGATCGACCTGTCTCAGCTGGGAGGCGACAAGCGTCCT
GCTGCTACTAAGAAAGCTGGTCAAGCTAAGAAAAAGAAAGCTAGCGGCAGCGGCGCCACCAACTTCAGCC
TGCTGAAGCAGGCCGGCGACGTGGAGGAGAACCCCGGCCCCATGGCCAAGCCTTTGTCTCAAGAAGAATC
CACCCTCATTGAAAGAGCAACGGCTACAATCAACAGCATCCCCATCTCTGAAGACTACAGCGTCGCCAGC
GCAGCTCTCTCTAGCGACGGCCGCATCTTCACTGGTGTCAATGTATATCATTTTACTGGGGGACCTTGTG
CAGAACTCGTGGTGCTGGGCACTGCTGCTGCTGCGGCAGCTGGCAACCTGACTTGTATCGTCGCGATCGG
AAATGAGAACAGGGGCATCTTGAGCCCCTGCGGACGGTGCCGACAGGTGCTTCTCGATCTGCATCCTGGG
ATCAAAGCCATAGTGAAGGACAGTGATGGACAGCCGACGGCAGTTGGGATTCGTGAATTGCTGCCCTCTG
GTTATGTGTGGGAGGGCTAAACGCGTTAAGTCGACAATCAACCTCTGGATTACAAAATTTGTGAAAGATT
GACTGGTATTCTTAACTATGTTGCTCCTTTTACGCTATGTGGATACGCTGCTTTAATGCCTTTGTATCAT
GCTATTGCTTCCCGTATGGCTTTCATTTTCTCCTCCTTGTATAAATCCTGGTTGCTGTCTCTTTATGAGG
AGTTGTGGCCCGTTGTCAGGCAACGTGGCGTGGTGTGCACTGTGTTTGCTGACGCAACCCCCACTGGTTG
GGGCATTGCCACCACCTGTCAGCTCCTTTCCGGGACTTTCGCTTTCCCCCTCCCTATTGCCACGGCGGAA
CTCATCGCCGCCTGCCTTGCCCGCTGCTGGACAGGGGCTCGGCTGTTGGGCACTGACAATTCCGTGGTGT
TGTCGGGGAAATCATCGTCCTTTCCTTGGCTGCTCGCCTGTGTTGCCACCTGGATTCTGCGCGGGACGTC
CTTCTGCTACGTCCCTTCGGCCCTCAATCCAGCGGACCTTCCTTCCCGCGGCCTGCTGCCGGCTCTGCGG
CCTCTTCCGCGTCTTCGCCTTCGCCCTCAGACGAGTCGGATCTCCCTTTGGGCCGCCTCCCCGCGTCGAC
TTTAAGACCAATGACTTACAAGGCAGCTGTAGATCTTAGCCACTTTTTAAAAGAAAAGGGGGGACTGGAA
GGGCTAATTCACTCCCAACGAAGACAAGATCTGCTTTTTGCTTGTACTGGGTCTCTCTGGTTAGACCAGA
TCTGAGCCTGGGAGCTCTCTGGCTAACTAGGGAACCCACTGCTTAAGCCTCAATAAAGCTTGCCTTGAGT
GCTTCAAGTAGTGTGTGCCCGTCTGTTGTGTGACTCTGGTAACTAGAGATCCCTCAGACCCTTTTAGTCA
GTGTGGAAAATCTCTAGCAGTACGTATAGTAGTTCATGTCATCTTATTATTCAGTATTTATAACTTGCAA
AGAAATGAATATCAGAGAGTGAGAGGAACTTGTTTATTGCAGCTTATAATGGTTACAAATAAAGCAATAG
CATCACAAATTTCACAAATAAAGCATTTTTTTCACTGCATTCTAGTTGTGGTTTGTCCAAACTCATCAAT
GTATCTTATCATGTCTGGCTCTAGCTATCCCGCCCCTAACTCCGCCCATCCCGCCCCTAACTCCGCCCAG
TTCCGCCCATTCTCCGCCCCATGGCTGACTAATTTTTTTTATTTATGCAGAGGCCGAGGCCGCCTCGGCC
TCTGAGCTATTCCAGAAGTAGTGAGGAGGCTTTTTTGGAGGCCTAGGGACGTACCCAATTCGCCCTATAG
TGAGTCGTATTACGCGCGCTCACTGGCCGTCGTTTTACAACGTCGTGACTGGGAAAACCCTGGCGTTACC
CAACTTAATCGCCTTGCAGCACATCCCCCTTTCGCCAGCTGGCGTAATAGCGAAGAGGCCCGCACCGATC
GCCCTTCCCAACAGTTGCGCAGCCTGAATGGCGAATGGG
[124 nt withheld, positions 8720-8843]
C
[91 nt withheld, positions 8845-8935]
A
[49 nt withheld, positions 8937-8985]
CCTTTGACGTTGGAGTCCACGTTCTTT
[37 nt withheld, positions 9013-9049]
ACCCTATCTCGGTCTATTCTTTTGATTTATAAGGGATTTTGCCGATTTCGGCCTATTGGTTAAAAAATGA
GCTGATTTAACAAAAATTTAACGCGAATTTTAACAAAATATTAACGCTTACAATTTAGGTGGCACTTTTC
GGGGAAATGTGCGCGGAACCCCTATTTGTTTATTTTTCTAAATACATTCAAATATGTATCCGCTCATGAG
ACAATAACCCTGATAAATGCTTCAATAATATTGAAAAAGGAAGAGTATGAGTATTCAACATTTCCGTGTC
GCCCTTATTCCCTTTTTTGCGGCATTTTGCCTTCCTGTTTTTGCTCACCCAGAAACGCTGGTGAAAGTAA
AAGATGCTGAAGATCAGTTGGGTGCACGAGTGGGTTACATCGAACTGGATCTCAACAGCGGTAAGATCCT
TGAGAGTTTTCGCCCCGAAGAACGTTTTCCAATGATGAGCACTTTTAAAGTTCTGCTATGTGGCGCGGTA
TTATCCCGTATTGACGCCGGGCAAGAGCAACTCGGTCGCCGCATACACTATTCTCAGAATGACTTGGTTG
AGTACTCACCAGTCACAGAAAAGCATCTTACGGATGGCATGACAGTAAGAGAATTATGCAGTGCTGCCAT
AACCATGAGTGATAACACTGCGGCCAACTTACTTCTGACAACGATCGGAGGACCGAAGGAGCTAACCGCT
TTTTTGCACAACATGGGGGATCATGTAACTCGCCTTGATCGTTGGGAACCGGAGCTGAATGAAGCCATAC
CAAACGACGAGCGTGACACCACGATGCCTGTAGCAATGGCAACAACGTTGCGCAAACTATTAACTGGCGA
ACTACTTACTCTAGCTTCCCGGCAACAATTAATAGACTGGATGGAGGCGGATAAAGTTGCAGGACCACTT
CTGCGCTCGGCCCTTCCGGCTGGCTGGTTTATTGCTGATAAATCTGGAGCCGGTGAGCGTGGGTCTCGCG
GTATCATTGCAGCACTGGGGCCAGATGGTAAGCCCTCCCGTATCGTAGTTATCTACACGACGGGGAGTCA
GGCAACTATGGATGAACGAAATAGACAGATCGCTGAGATAGGTGCCTCACTGATTAAGCATTGGTAACTG
TCAGACCAAGTTTACTCATATATACTTTAGATTGATTTAAAACTTCATTTTTAATTTAAAAGGATCTAGG
TGAAGATCCTTTTTGATAATCTCATGACCAAAATCCCTTAACGTGAGTTTTCGTTCCACTGAGCGTCAGA
CCCCGTAGAAAAGATCAAAGGATCTTCTTGAGATCCTTTTTTTCTGCGCGTAATCTGCTGCTTGCAAACA
AAAAAACCACCGCTACCAGCGGTGGTTTGTTTGCCGGATCAAGAGCTACCAACTCTTTTTCCGAAGGTAA
CTGGCTTCAGCAGAGCGCAGATACCAAATACTGTTCTTCTAGTGTAGCCGTAGTTAGGCCACCACTTCAA
GAACTCTGTAGCACCGCCTACATACCTCGCTCTGCTAATCCTGTTACCAGTGGCTGCTGCCAGTGGCGAT
AAGTCGTGTCTTACCGGGTTGGACTCAAGACGATAGTTACCGGATAAGGCGCAGCGGTCGGGCTGAACGG
GGGGTTCGTGCACACAGCCCAGCTTGGAGCGAACGACCTACACCGAACTGAGATACCTACAGCGTGAGCT
ATGAGAAAGCGCCACGCTTCCCGAAGGGAGAAAGGCGGACAGGTATCCGGTAAGCGGCAGGGTCGGAACA
GGAGAGCGCACGAGGGAGCTTCCAGGGGGAAACGCCTGGTATCTTTATAGTCCTGTCGGGTTTCGCCACC
TCTGACTTGAGCGTCGATTTTTGTGATGCTCGTCAGGGGGGCGGAGCCTATGGAAAAACGCCAGCAACGC
GGCCTTTTTACGGTTCCTGGCCTTTTGCTGGCCTTTTGCTCACATGTTCTTTCCTGCGTTATCCCCTGAT
TCTGTGGATAACCGTATTACCGCCTTTGAGTGAGCTGATACCGCTCGCCGCAGCCGAACGACCGAGCGCA
GCGAGTCAGTGAGCGAGGAAGCGGAAGAGCGCCCAATACGCAAACCGCCTCTCCCCGCGCGTTGGCCGAT
TCATTAATGCAGCTGGCACGACAGGTTTCCCGACTGGAAAGCGGGCAGTGAGCGCAACGCAATTAATGTG
AGTTAGCTCACTCATTAGGCACCCCAGGCTTTACACTTTATGCTTCCGGCTCGTATGTTGTGTGGAATTG
TGAGCGGATAACAATTTCACACAGGAAACAGCTATGACCATGATTACGCCAAGCGCGCAATTAACCCTCA
CTAAAGGGAACAAAAGCTGGAGCTGCAAGC
Features (pLannotate 1.2.2; 29 found; start..end, strand, type, name):
      5..231     +  promoter       RSV promoter: Rous sarcoma virus enhancer/promoter
    232..412     +  LTR            5' LTR (truncated): truncated 5' long terminal repeat (LTR) from HIV-1
    459..584     +  misc_feature   HIV-1 Ψ: packaging signal of human immunodeficiency virus type 1
    568..931     +  CDS            HIV-1 gag (fragment): gag protein from human immunodeficiency virus 1; gag
   1077..1310    +  misc_feature   RRE: The Rev response element (RRE) of HIV-1 allows for Rev-dependent mRNA export from the nucleus to the cytoplasm.
   1687..1713    +  CDS            Rev (fragment): human immunodeficiency virus 1 (HIV-1) Rev protein; rev; enhances nuclear export of unspliced and incompletely spliced viral mRNAs
   1717..1957    +  promoter       U6 promoter: RNA polymerase III promoter for human U6 snRNA
   1987..2062    +  misc_RNA       gRNA scaffold: guide RNA scaffold for the Streptococcus pyogenes CRISPR/Cas9 system
   2110..2227    +  misc_feature   cPPT/CTS: central polypurine tract and central termination sequence of HIV-1
   2296..2507    +  promoter       EF-1α core promoter: core promoter for human elongation factor EF-1α
   2611..4212    +  CDS            Cas9(N): N-terminal portion of Streptococcus pyogenes Cas9 (Zetsche et al., 2015)
   4213..6711    +  CDS            Cas9(C): C-terminal portion of Streptococcus pyogenes Cas9 (Zetsche et al., 2015)
   6832..7230    +  CDS            BSD: blasticidin S deaminase; Aspergillus terreus BSD; confers resistance to blasticidin
   7246..7834    +  misc_feature   WPRE: woodchuck hepatitis virus posttranscriptional regulatory element
   7885..7904    +  misc_feature   cPPT/CTS (fragment): central polypurine tract and central termination sequence of HIV-1
   7906..8139    +  LTR            3' LTR (ΔU3): self-inactivating 3' long terminal repeat (LTR) from HIV-1
   8217..8338    +  polyA_signal   SV40 poly(A) signal: SV40 polyadenylation signal
   8378..8513    +  rep_origin     SV40 ori: SV40 origin of replication
   8534..8552    -  promoter       T7 promoter: promoter for bacteriophage T7 RNA polymerase
   8560..8715    +  CDS            lacZα (fragment): LacZα fragment of β-galactosidase; lacZ fragment
   8720..9148    +  rep_origin     f1 ori (sequence partly withheld): f1 bacteriophage origin of replication; arrow indicates direction of (+) strand synthesis
   9201..9305    +  promoter       AmpR promoter: bla
   9306..10166   +  CDS            AmpR: β-lactamase; bla; confers resistance to ampicillin, carbenicillin, and related antibiotics
  10337..10925   +  rep_origin     ori: high-copy-number ColE1/pMB1/pBR322/pUC origin of replication
  11108..11200   +  CDS            lacI (fragment): lac repressor; lacI; The lac repressor binds to the lac operator to inhibit transcription in E. coli. This inhibition can be relieved by adding lactose or isopropyl-β-D-thiogalactopyranoside (IPTG).
  11213..11234   +  protein_bind   CAP binding site: CAP binding activates transcription in the presence of cAMP. E. coli catabolite activator protein
  11249..11279   +  promoter       lac promoter: promoter for the E. coli lac operon
  11283..11305   +  protein_bind   lac operator (fragment): The lac repressor binds to the lac operator to inhibit transcription in E. coli. This inhibition can be relieved by adding lactose or isopropyl-β-D-thiogalactopyranoside (IPTG). lac repressor encoded by lacI
  11348..11366   +  promoter       T3 promoter: promoter for bacteriophage T3 RNA polymerase
