[The description below was written by a language model from this plasmid's Addgene catalogue record and pLannotate feature annotations shown in this document.]
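Description:
LentiCRISPR-B_sgRNA-RMP24 (pAVA3555) is an all-in-one lentiviral CRISPR plasmid of about 11.4 kb, built on the LentiCRISPR-B backbone, that delivers Streptococcus pyogenes Cas9, a blasticidin resistance marker and a single guide RNA against the human RMP24 gene. It is propagated in E. coli through a high-copy ColE1/pUC-type origin with ampicillin selection (AmpR). The backbone also carries an f1 origin, an SV40 origin and remnants of lac and phage-promoter cloning sequences that play no role in the payload.

The transfer cassette has a third-generation, self-inactivating layout. An RSV promoter fused to a truncated HIV-1 5' LTR drives genomic RNA production in packaging cells. It is followed by the Ψ packaging signal with a gag fragment, the RRE for Rev-dependent nuclear export, a cPPT/CTS element, and a ΔU3 3' LTR that inactivates LTR promoter activity after integration. An SV40 poly(A) signal lies downstream.

Within this frame, a human U6 RNA polymerase III promoter transcribes the RMP24-targeting spacer joined to the SpCas9 guide scaffold; the guide was inserted by Gibson cloning. A separate EF-1α core promoter drives Cas9. The annotation splits Cas9 into contiguous N- and C-terminal portions, which together form one continuous coding region. According to the catalogue entry, Cas9 is linked by a P2A self-cleaving peptide to blasticidin S deaminase, although the P2A itself is not annotated in the feature table. A WPRE follows to enhance transcript expression.

After packaging and transduction, blasticidin selects for cells carrying the integrated cassette, allowing Cas9-mediated disruption of RMP24. The associated publication identifies RMP24 as a protein component specific to human ribonuclease MRP.
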