Addgene plasmid #239242: LentiCRISPR-B_sgRNA-RMP24 (pAVA3555)
Purpose: Lentiviral vector expressing Cas9-P2A-Blasticidin and an sgRNA targeting RMP24
Depositing lab: Andrei Alexandrov. Depositing organization: Clemson University. Publication: Identification of RMP24 and RMP64, human ribonuclease MRP-specific protein components. Che R, Mirani B, Panah M, Chen X, Luo H, Alexandrov A. Cell Rep. 2025 Jun 24;44(6):115752. doi: 10.1016/j.celrep.2025.115752. Epub 2025 May 24. PubMed 40413743.
Backbone
  Vector backbone: LentiCRISPR-B
  Vector type: Lentiviral, CRISPR
  Selectable markers: Blasticidin
Growth in bacteria
  Bacterial resistance: Ampicillin, 100 μg/mL
  Growth temperature: 37°C
  Growth strain: NEB Stable
  Copy number: High Copy
Gene/Insert
  Gene/Insert name: U6-driven sgRNA targeting RMP24
  gRNA/shRNA sequence: TGGGCCTACACTTCGTCGCA
  Species: H. sapiens (human)
  Cloning method: Gibson Cloning
  Sequencing primers: 5′ CGTGACGTAGAAAGTAATAATTTCTTGGGTAG
Terms and licenses: Academic/Nonprofit Terms; Industry Terms: Not Available to Industry
Depositor comments: Please visit https://doi.org/10.1101/2025.01.19.633795 for bioRxiv preprint.
How to cite: LentiCRISPR-B_sgRNA-RMP24 (pAVA3555) was a gift from Andrei Alexandrov (Addgene plasmid # 239242 ; http://n2t.net/addgene:239242 ; RRID:Addgene_239242)
